>Addgene plasmid #141706 | TFORF0800 | addgene full sequence | sequence record 391486 | Addgene NGS Result
TTAATGTAGTCTTATGCAATACTCTTGTAGTCTTGCAACATGGTAACGATGAGTTAGCAACATGCCTTAC
AAGGAGAGAAAAAGCACCGTGCATGCCGATTGGTGGAAGTAAGGTGGTACGATCGTGCCTTATTAGGAAG
GCAACAGACGGGTCTGACATGGATTGGACGAACCACTGAATTGCCGCATTGCAGAGATATTGTATTTAAG
TGCCTAGCTCGATACATAAACGGGTCTCTCTGGTTAGACCAGATCTGAGCCTGGGAGCTCTCTGGCTAAC
TAGGGAACCCACTGCTTAAGCCTCAATAAAGCTTGCCTTGAGTGCTTCAAGTAGTGTGTGCCCGTCTGTT
GTGTGACTCTGGTAACTAGAGATCCCTCAGACCCTTTTAGTCAGTGTGGAAAATCTCTAGCAGTGGCGCC
CGAACAGGGACTTGAAAGCGAAAGGGAAACCAGAGGAGCTCTCTCGACGCAGGACTCGGCTTGCTGAAGC
GCGCACGGCAAGAGGCGAGGGGCGGCGACTGGTGAGTACGCCAAAAATTTTGACTAGCGGAGGCTAGAAG
GAGAGAGATGGGTGCGAGAGCGTCAGTATTAAGCGGGGGAGAATTAGATCGCGATGGGAAAAAATTCGGT
TAAGGCCAGGGGGAAAGAAAAAATATAAATTAAAACATATAGTATGGGCAAGCAGGGAGCTAGAACGATT
CGCAGTTAATCCTGGCCTGTTAGAAACATCAGAAGGCTGTAGACAAATACTGGGACAGCTACAACCATCC
CTTCAGACAGGATCAGAAGAACTTAGATCATTATATAATACAGTAGCAACCCTCTATTGTGTGCATCAAA
GGATAGAGATAAAAGACACCAAGGAAGCTTTAGACAAGATAGAGGAAGAGCAAAACAAAAGTAAGACCAC
CGCACAGCAAGCGGCCGCTGATCTTCAGACCTGGAGGAGGAGATATGAGGGACAATTGGAGAAGTGAATT
ATATAAATATAAAGTAGTAAAAATTGAACCATTAGGAGTAGCACCCACCAAGGCAAAGAGAAGAGTGGTG
CAGAGAGAAAAAAGAGCAGTGGGAATAGGAGCTTTGTTCCTTGGGTTCTTGGGAGCAGCAGGAAGCACTA
TGGGCGCAGCGTCAATGACGCTGACGGTACAGGCCAGACAATTATTGTCTGGTATAGTGCAGCAGCAGAA
CAATTTGCTGAGGGCTATTGAGGCGCAACAGCATCTGTTGCAACTCACAGTCTGGGGCATCAAGCAGCTC
CAGGCAAGAATCCTGGCTGTGGAAAGATACCTAAAGGATCAACAGCTCCTGGGGATTTGGGGTTGCTCTG
GAAAACTCATTTGCACCACTGCTGTGCCTTGGAATGCTAGTTGGAGTAATAAATCTCTGGAACAGATTTG
GAATCACACGACCTGGATGGAGTGGGACAGAGAAATTAACAATTACACAAGCTTAATACACTCCTTAATT
GAAGAATCGCAAAACCAGCAAGAAAAGAATGAACAAGAATTATTGGAATTAGATAAATGGGCAAGTTTGT
GGAATTGGTTTAACATAACAAATTGGCTGTGGTATATAAAATTATTCATAATGATAGTAGGAGGCTTGGT
AGGTTTAAGAATAGTTTTTGCTGTACTTTCTATAGTGAATAGAGTTAGGCAGGGATATTCACCATTATCG
TTTCAGACCCACCTCCCAACCCCGAGGGGACCCATGCATTGCATCTCAATTAGTCAGCAACCAGGTGTGG
AAAGTCCCCAGGCTCCCCAGCAGGCAGAAGTATGCAAAGCATGCGTCTCAATTAGTCAGCAACCATAGTC
CCGCCCCTAACTCCGCCCATCCCGCCCCTAACTCCGCCCAGTTCCGCCCATTCTCCGCCCCATGGCTGAC
TAATTTTTTTTATTTATGCAGAGGCCGAGGCCGCCTCGGCCTCTGAGCTATTCCAGAAGTAGTGAGGAGG
CTTTTTTGGAGGCCTAGGCTTTTGCAAAAAGCTTTCTAGAGGTACCACCGGAGCTTACCATGACCGAGTA
CAAGCCCACGGTGCGCCTCGCCACCCGCGACGACGTCCCCAGGGCCGTACGCACCCTCGCCGCCGCGTTC
GCCGACTACCCCGCCACGCGCCACACCGTCGATCCGGACCGCCACATCGAGCGGGTCACCGAGCTGCAAG
AACTCTTCCTCACGCGCGTCGGGCTCGACATCGGCAAGGTGTGGGTCGCGGACGACGGCGCCGCCGTGGC
GGTCTGGACCACGCCGGAGAGCGTCGAAGCGGGGGCGGTGTTCGCCGAGATCGGCCCGCGCATGGCCGAG
TTGAGCGGTTCCCGGCTGGCCGCGCAGCAACAGATGGAAGGCCTCCTGGCGCCGCACCGGCCCAAGGAGC
CCGCGTGGTTCCTGGCCACCGTCGGCGTCTCGCCCGACCACCAGGGCAAGGGTCTGGGCAGCGCCGTCGT
GCTCCCCGGAGTGGAGGCGGCCGAGCGCGCCGGGGTGCCCGCCTTCCTGGAGACCTCCGCGCCCCGCAAC
CTCCCCTTCTACGAGCGGCTCGGCTTCACCGTCACCGCCGACGTCGAGGTGCCCGAAGGACCGCGCACCT
GGTGCATGACCCGCAAGCCCGGTGCCAGTTAACGAATTCTAGATCTTGAGACAAATGGCAGTATTCATCC
ACAATTTTAAAAGAAAAGGGGGGATTGGGGGGTACAGTGCAGGGGAAAGAATAGTAGACATAATAGCAAC
AGACATACAAACTAAAGAATTACAAAAACAAATTACAAAAATTCAAAATTTTCGGGTTTATTACAGGGAC
AGCAGAGATCCACTTTGGCGCCGGCTCGAGGCCTGCAGGTGCAAAGATGGATAAAGTTTTAAACAGAGAG
GAATCTTTGCAGCTAATGGACCTTCTAGGTCTTGAAAGGAGTGGGAATTGGCTCCGGTGCCCGTCAGTGG
GCAGAGCGCACATCGCCCACAGTCCCCGAGAAGTTGGGGGGAGGGGTCGGCAATTGAACCGGTGCCTAGA
GAAGGTGGCGCGGGGTAAACTGGGAAAGTGATGTCGTGTACTGGCTCCGCCTTTTTCCCGAGGGTGGGGG
AGAACCGTATATAAGTGCAGTAGTCGCCGTGAACGTTCTTTTTCGCAACGGGTTTGCCGCCAGAACACAG
GTAAGTGCCGTGTGTGGTTCCCGCGGGCCTGGCCTCTTTACGGGTTATGGCCCTTGCGTGCCTTGAATTA
CTTCCACCTGGCTGCAGTACGTGATTCTTGATCCCGAGCTTCGGGTTGGAAGTGGGTGGGAGAGTTCGAG
GCCTTGCGCTTAAGGAGCCCCTTCGCCTCGTGCTTGAGTTGAGGCCTGGCCTGGGCGCTGGGGCCGCCGC
GTGCGAATCTGGTGGCACCTTCGCGCCTGTCTCGCTGCTTTCGATAAGTCTCTAGCCATTTAAAATTTTT
GATGACCTGCTGCGACGCTTTTTTTCTGGCAAGATAGTCTTGTAAATGCGGGCCAAGATCTGCACACTGG
TATTTCGGTTTTTGGGGCCGCGGGCGGCGACGGGGCCCGTGCGTCCCAGCGCACATGTTCGGCGAGGCGG
GGCCTGCGAGCGCGGCCACCGAGAATCGGACGGGGGTAGTCTCAAGCTGGCCGGCCTGCTCTGGTGCCTG
GCCTCGCGCCGCCGTGTATCGCCCCGCCCTGGGCGGCAAGGCTGGCCCGGTCGGCACCAGTTGCGTGAGC
GGAAAGATGGCCGCTTCCCGGCCCTGCTGCAGGGAGCTCAAAATGGAGGACGCGGCGCTCGGGAGAGCGG
GCGGGTGAGTCACCCACACAAAGGAAAAGGGCCTTTCCGTCCTCAGCCGTCGCTTCATGTGACTCCACGG
AGTACCGGGCGCCGTCCAGGCACCTCGATTAGTTCTCGAGCTTTTGGAGTACGTCGTCTTTAGGTTGGGG
GGAGGGGTTTTATGCGATGGAGTTTCCCCACACTGAGTGGGTGGAGACTGAAGTTAGGCCAGCTTGGCAC
TTGATGTAATTCTCCTTGGAATTTGCCCTTTTTGAGTTTGGATCTTGGTTCATTCTCAAGCCTCAGACAG
TGGTTCAAAGTTTTTTTCTTCCATTTCAGGTGTCGTGAGGCTAGCACCGCCACCATGTCCTCTGCGCTGG
AATCAGTCACTGTCAGCGACAGACCCCTCGGGGTGTCCATCACAAAAGCCGAGGTAGCCCCTGAAGAAGA
TGAAAGGAAAAAGAGGCGACGAGAAAGAAATAAGATTGCAGCTGCAAAGTGCCGAAACAAGAAGAAGGAG
AAGACGGAGTGCCTGCAGAAAGAGTCGGAGAAGCTGGAAAGTGTGAATGCTGAACTGAAGGCTCAGATTG
AGGAGCTCAAGAACGAGAAGCAGCATTTGATATACATGCTCAACCTTCATCGGCCCACGTGTATTGTCCG
GGCTCAGAATGGGAGGACTCCAGAAGATGAGAGAAACCTCTTTATCCAACAGATAAAAGAAGGAACATTG
CAGAGCTAGTAATGAACTAGTCCGTAACTTGAAAGTATTTCGATTTCTTGGCTTTATATATCTTGTGGAA
AGGACGACCGGTGTTCACCGGGTACGAGCCTACGCGTTAAGTCGACAATCAACCTCTGGATTACAAAATT
TGTGAAAGATTGACTGGTATTCTTAACTATGTTGCTCCTTTTACGCTATGTGGATACGCTGCTTTAATGC
CTTTGTATCATGCTATTGCTTCCCGTATGGCTTTCATTTTCTCCTCCTTGTATAAATCCTGGTTGCTGTC
TCTTTATGAGGAGTTGTGGCCCGTTGTCAGGCAACGTGGCGTGGTGTGCACTGTGTTTGCTGACGCAACC
CCCACTGGTTGGGGCATTGCCACCACCTGTCAGCTCCTTTCCGGGACTTTCGCTTTCCCCCTCCCTATTG
CCACGGCGGAACTCATCGCCGCCTGCCTTGCCCGCTGCTGGACAGGGGCTCGGCTGTTGGGCACTGACAA
TTCCGTGGTGTTGTCGGGGAAATCATCGTCCTTTCCTTGGCTGCTCGCCTGTGTTGCCACCTGGATTCTG
CGCGGGACGTCCTTCTGCTACGTCCCTTCGGCCCTCAATCCAGCGGACCTTCCTTCCCGCGGCCTGCTGC
CGGCTCTGCGGCCTCTTCCGCGTCTTCGCCTTCGCCCTCAGACGAGTCGGATCTCCCTTTGGGCCGCCTC
CCCGCGTCGACTTTAAGACCAATGACTTACAAGGCAGCTGTAGATCTTAGCCACTTTTTAAAAGAAAAGG
GGGGACTGGAAGGGCTAATTCACTCCCAACGAAGACAAGATCTGCTTTTTGCTTGTACTGGGTCTCTCTG
GTTAGACCAGATCTGAGCCTGGGAGCTCTCTGGCTAACTAGGGAACCCACTGCTTAAGCCTCAATAAAGC
TTGCCTTGAGTGCTTCAAGTAGTGTGTGCCCGTCTGTTGTGTGACTCTGGTAACTAGAGATCCCTCAGAC
CCTTTTAGTCAGTGTGGAAAATCTCTAGCAGTACGTATAGTAGTTCATGTCATCTTATTATTCAGTATTT
ATAACTTGCAAAGAAATGAATATCAGAGAGTGAGAGGAACTTGTTTATTGCAGCTTATAATGGTTACAAA
TAAAGCAATAGCATCACAAATTTCACAAATAAAGCATTTTTTTCACTGCATTCTAGTTGTGGTTTGTCCA
AACTCATCAATGTATCTTATCATGTCTGGCTCTAGCTATCCCGCCCCTAACTCCGCCCATCCCGCCCCTA
ACTCCGCCCAGTTCCGCCCATTCTCCGCCCCATGGCTGACTAATTTTTTTTATTTATGCAGAGGCCGAGG
CCGCCTCGGCCTCTGAGCTATTCCAGAAGTAGTGAGGAGGCTTTTTTGGAGGCCTAGGGACGTACCCAAT
TCGCCCTATAGTGAGTCGTATTACGCGCGCTCACTGGCCGTCGTTTTACAACGTCGTGACTGGGAAAACC
CTGGCGTTACCCAACTTAATCGCCTTGCAGCACATCCCCCTTTCGCCAGCTGGCGTAATAGCGAAGAGGC
CCGCACCGATCGCCCTTCCCAACAGTTGCGCAGCCTGAATGGCGAATGGG
[124 nt withheld, positions 6071-6194]
C
[91 nt withheld, positions 6196-6286]
A
[49 nt withheld, positions 6288-6336]
CCTTTGACGTTGGAGTCCACGTTCTTT
[37 nt withheld, positions 6364-6400]
ACCCTATCTCGGTCTATTCTTTTGATTTATAAGGGATTTTGCCGATTTCGGCCTATTGGTTAAAAAATGA
GCTGATTTAACAAAAATTTAACGCGAATTTTAACAAAATATTAACGCTTACAATTTAGGTGGCACTTTTC
GGGGAAATGTGCGCGGAACCCCTATTTGTTTATTTTTCTAAATACATTCAAATATGTATCCGCTCATGAG
ACAATAACCCTGATAAATGCTTCAATAATATTGAAAAAGGAAGAGTATGAGTATTCAACATTTCCGTGTC
GCCCTTATTCCCTTTTTTGCGGCATTTTGCCTTCCTGTTTTTGCTCACCCAGAAACGCTGGTGAAAGTAA
AAGATGCTGAAGATCAGTTGGGTGCACGAGTGGGTTACATCGAACTGGATCTCAACAGCGGTAAGATCCT
TGAGAGTTTTCGCCCCGAAGAACGTTTTCCAATGATGAGCACTTTTAAAGTTCTGCTATGTGGCGCGGTA
TTATCCCGTATTGACGCCGGGCAAGAGCAACTCGGTCGCCGCATACACTATTCTCAGAATGACTTGGTTG
AGTACTCACCAGTCACAGAAAAGCATCTTACGGATGGCATGACAGTAAGAGAATTATGCAGTGCTGCCAT
AACCATGAGTGATAACACTGCGGCCAACTTACTTCTGACAACGATCGGAGGACCGAAGGAGCTAACCGCT
TTTTTGCACAACATGGGGGATCATGTAACTCGCCTTGATCGTTGGGAACCGGAGCTGAATGAAGCCATAC
CAAACGACGAGCGTGACACCACGATGCCTGTAGCAATGGCAACAACGTTGCGCAAACTATTAACTGGCGA
ACTACTTACTCTAGCTTCCCGGCAACAATTAATAGACTGGATGGAGGCGGATAAAGTTGCAGGACCACTT
CTGCGCTCGGCCCTTCCGGCTGGCTGGTTTATTGCTGATAAATCTGGAGCCGGTGAGCGTGGGTCTCGCG
GTATCATTGCAGCACTGGGGCCAGATGGTAAGCCCTCCCGTATCGTAGTTATCTACACGACGGGGAGTCA
GGCAACTATGGATGAACGAAATAGACAGATCGCTGAGATAGGTGCCTCACTGATTAAGCATTGGTAACTG
TCAGACCAAGTTTACTCATATATACTTTAGATTGATTTAAAACTTCATTTTTAATTTAAAAGGATCTAGG
TGAAGATCCTTTTTGATAATCTCATGACCAAAATCCCTTAACGTGAGTTTTCGTTCCACTGAGCGTCAGA
CCCCGTAGAAAAGATCAAAGGATCTTCTTGAGATCCTTTTTTTCTGCGCGTAATCTGCTGCTTGCAAACA
AAAAAACCACCGCTACCAGCGGTGGTTTGTTTGCCGGATCAAGAGCTACCAACTCTTTTTCCGAAGGTAA
CTGGCTTCAGCAGAGCGCAGATACCAAATACTGTTCTTCTAGTGTAGCCGTAGTTAGGCCACCACTTCAA
GAACTCTGTAGCACCGCCTACATACCTCGCTCTGCTAATCCTGTTACCAGTGGCTGCTGCCAGTGGCGAT
AAGTCGTGTCTTACCGGGTTGGACTCAAGACGATAGTTACCGGATAAGGCGCAGCGGTCGGGCTGAACGG
GGGGTTCGTGCACACAGCCCAGCTTGGAGCGAACGACCTACACCGAACTGAGATACCTACAGCGTGAGCT
ATGAGAAAGCGCCACGCTTCCCGAAGGGAGAAAGGCGGACAGGTATCCGGTAAGCGGCAGGGTCGGAACA
GGAGAGCGCACGAGGGAGCTTCCAGGGGGAAACGCCTGGTATCTTTATAGTCCTGTCGGGTTTCGCCACC
TCTGACTTGAGCGTCGATTTTTGTGATGCTCGTCAGGGGGGCGGAGCCTATGGAAAAACGCCAGCAACGC
GGCCTTTTTACGGTTCCTGGCCTTTTGCTGGCCTTTTGCTCACATGTTCTTTCCTGCGTTATCCCCTGAT
TCTGTGGATAACCGTATTACCGCCTTTGAGTGAGCTGATACCGCTCGCCGCAGCCGAACGACCGAGCGCA
GCGAGTCAGTGAGCGAGGAAGCGGAAGAGCGCCCAATACGCAAACCGCCTCTCCCCGCGCGTTGGCCGAT
TCATTAATGCAGCTGGCACGACAGGTTTCCCGACTGGAAAGCGGGCAGTGAGCGCAACGCAATTAATGTG
AGTTAGCTCACTCATTAGGCACCCCAGGCTTTACACTTTATGCTTCCGGCTCGTATGTTGTGTGGAATTG
TGAGCGGATAACAATTTCACACAGGAAACAGCTATGACCATGATTACGCCAAGCGCGCAATTAACCCTCA
CTAAAGGGAACAAAAGCTGGAGCTGCAAGC
Features (pLannotate 1.2.2; 31 found; start..end, strand, type, name):
      5..231     +  promoter       RSV promoter: Rous sarcoma virus enhancer/promoter
    232..412     +  LTR            5' LTR (truncated): truncated 5' long terminal repeat (LTR) from HIV-1
    459..584     +  misc_feature   HIV-1 Ψ: packaging signal of human immunodeficiency virus type 1
    568..931     +  CDS            HIV-1 gag (fragment): gag protein from human immunodeficiency virus 1; gag
   1077..1310    +  misc_feature   RRE: The Rev response element (RRE) of HIV-1 allows for Rev-dependent mRNA export from the nucleus to the cytoplasm.
   1687..1713    +  CDS            Rev (fragment): human immunodeficiency virus 1 (HIV-1) Rev protein; rev; enhances nuclear export of unspliced and incompletely spliced viral mRNAs
   1720..1743    +  promoter       SV40 promoter (fragment): SV40 early promoter
   1744..1815    +  promoter       SV40 promoter (fragment): SV40 enhancer and early promoter
   1839..1974    +  rep_origin     SV40 ori: SV40 origin of replication
   2020..2616    +  CDS            PuroR (fragment): puromycin N-acetyltransferase; pac from Streptomyces; confers resistance to puromycin
   2665..2782    +  misc_feature   cPPT/CTS: central polypurine tract and central termination sequence of HIV-1
   2847..2913    +  CDS            small t antigen (fragment): SV40 (simian virus 40) small t antigen
   2920..4098    +  promoter       EF-1α promoter: strong constitutive promoter for human elongation factor EF-1α
   4115..4486    +  CDS            ATF3 (fragment): ATF3_HUMAN - Experimental evidence at protein level: Swiss-Prot protein existence level 1. [Isoform 2]: Activates transcription presumably by sequestering inhibitory cofactors away from the promoters. From Homo sapiens (Human).
   4502..4555    +  promoter       U6 promoter (fragment): RNA polymerase III promoter for human U6 snRNA
   4597..5185    +  misc_feature   WPRE: woodchuck hepatitis virus posttranscriptional regulatory element
   5236..5255    +  misc_feature   cPPT/CTS (fragment): central polypurine tract and central termination sequence of HIV-1
   5257..5490    +  LTR            3' LTR (ΔU3): self-inactivating 3' long terminal repeat (LTR) from HIV-1
   5568..5689    +  polyA_signal   SV40 poly(A) signal: SV40 polyadenylation signal
   5729..5864    +  rep_origin     SV40 ori: SV40 origin of replication
   5885..5903    -  promoter       T7 promoter: promoter for bacteriophage T7 RNA polymerase
   5911..6066    +  CDS            lacZα (fragment): LacZα fragment of β-galactosidase; lacZ fragment
   6071..6499    +  rep_origin     f1 ori (sequence partly withheld): f1 bacteriophage origin of replication; arrow indicates direction of (+) strand synthesis
   6552..6656    +  promoter       AmpR promoter: bla
   6657..7517    +  CDS            AmpR: β-lactamase; bla; confers resistance to ampicillin, carbenicillin, and related antibiotics
   7688..8276    +  rep_origin     ori: high-copy-number ColE1/pMB1/pBR322/pUC origin of replication
   8459..8551    +  CDS            lacI (fragment): lac repressor; lacI; The lac repressor binds to the lac operator to inhibit transcription in E. coli. This inhibition can be relieved by adding lactose or isopropyl-β-D-thiogalactopyranoside (IPTG).
   8564..8585    +  protein_bind   CAP binding site: CAP binding activates transcription in the presence of cAMP. E. coli catabolite activator protein
   8600..8630    +  promoter       lac promoter: promoter for the E. coli lac operon
   8638..8654    +  protein_bind   lac operator: The lac repressor binds to the lac operator to inhibit transcription in E. coli. This inhibition can be relieved by adding lactose or isopropyl-β-D-thiogalactopyranoside (IPTG). lac repressor encoded by lacI
   8699..8717    +  promoter       T3 promoter: promoter for bacteriophage T3 RNA polymerase
