[The description below was written by a language model from this plasmid's Addgene catalogue record and pLannotate feature annotations shown in this document.]
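Description:
TFORF0800 is a lentiviral mammalian expression plasmid built on the pLX_TRC317 backbone. It belongs to a barcoded library of transcription factor open reading frames and carries human ATF3. The sequenced record is about 8.7 kb. In bacteria the plasmid is maintained through a high-copy ColE1/pUC-type origin with ampicillin resistance (bla), and an f1 origin and residual lac/T7/T3 cloning-vector elements are also present. The depositor notes that the plasmid can recombine, as is common for LTR-containing vectors, and that part of the collection was not fully sequenced by the repository.

The viral portion has a third-generation, self-inactivating layout. An RSV promoter drives a truncated HIV-1 5' LTR, followed by the Ψ packaging signal with a partial gag fragment, the RRE for Rev-dependent export of the genomic RNA, a cPPT/CTS, and a ΔU3 3' LTR that is followed by an SV40 polyadenylation signal. Two expression units sit between the LTRs. An SV40 early promoter drives puromycin N-acetyltransferase, which allows selection of transduced cells. The EF-1α promoter drives the ATF3 ORF, and a WPRE downstream enhances transcript expression. The insert is short (listed as 476 bp), corresponds to the transcript isoforms cited by the depositor, and is annotated as matching ATF3 isoform 2.

According to the record, each library member carries a unique 24-bp barcode. This is not annotated in the feature table, although a short U6-like fragment lies between the ORF and the WPRE. The barcode allows the overexpressed transcription factor to be identified by sequencing in pooled screens, such as those used to study directed differentiation.
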