Addgene plasmid #141706: TFORF0800
Purpose: Lentiviral vector for overexpressing transcription factor ORFs with unique 24-bp barcodes. Barcodes facilitate identification of transcription factors in pooled screens.
Depositing lab: Feng Zhang. Depositing organization: Broad Institute. Publication: A transcription factor atlas of directed differentiation. Joung J, Ma S, Tay T, Geiger-Schuller KR, Kirchgatterer PC, Verdine VK, Guo B, Arias-Garcia MA, Allen WE, Singh A, Kuksenko O, Abudayyeh OO, Gootenberg JS, Fu Z, Macrae RK, Buenrostro JD, Regev A, Zhang F. Cell. 2023 Jan 5;186(1):209-229.e26. doi: 10.1016/j.cell.2022.11.026. PubMed 36608654.
Backbone
  Vector backbone: pLX_TRC317
  Backbone manufacturer: Broad Institute Genetic Perturbation Platform
  Backbone size w/o insert (bp): 8264
  Vector type: Mammalian Expression, Lentiviral
  Selectable markers: Puromycin
Growth in bacteria
  Bacterial resistance: Ampicillin, 100 μg/mL
  Growth temperature: 37°C
  Growth strain: NEB Stable
  Copy number: High Copy
Gene/Insert
  Gene/Insert name: ATF3
  Species: H. sapiens (human)
  Insert size (bp): 476
  Entrez Gene: ATF3
  Promoter: EF1a
  Cloning method: Unknown
  Sequencing primers: 5′ GGGTGGAGACTGAAGTTAGGCCAG; 3′ CACATAGCGTAAAAGGAGCAACATAG
Terms and licenses: Academic/Nonprofit Terms; Industry Terms: Not Available to Industry
Depositor comments: NM_001206488,NM_001206484,ENST00000613954,ENST00000613104 . The transcription factor ORF portion of this plasmid was synthesized by Genewiz. Please test multiple small colonies in case of plasmid recombination. To make this collection available in a timely manner, a portion of this collection was not fully sequenced by Addgene. If an Addgene verified full plasmid sequence is not available, please contact us prior to placing an order to request the full sequence.
How to cite: TFORF0800 was a gift from Feng Zhang (Addgene plasmid # 141706 ; http://n2t.net/addgene:141706 ; RRID:Addgene_141706)
