>Addgene plasmid #141706 | TFORF0800 | depositor partial sequence | sequence record 277255 | Insert
ACCGCCACCATGTCCTCTGCGCTGGAATCAGTCACTGTCAGCGACAGACCCCTCGGGGTGTCCATCACAA
AAGCCGAGGTAGCCCCTGAAGAAGATGAAAGGAAAAAGAGGCGACGAGAAAGAAATAAGATTGCAGCTGC
AAAGTGCCGAAACAAGAAGAAGGAGAAGACGGAGTGCCTGCAGAAAGAGTCGGAGAAGCTGGAAAGTGTG
AATGCTGAACTGAAGGCTCAGATTGAGGAGCTCAAGAACGAGAAGCAGCATTTGATATACATGCTCAACC
TTCATCGGCCCACGTGTATTGTCCGGGCTCAGAATGGGAGGACTCCAGAAGATGAGAGAAACCTCTTTAT
CCAACAGATAAAAGAAGGAACATTGCAGAGCTAGTAATGAACTAGTCCGTAACTTGAAAGTATTTCGATT
TCTTGGCTTTATATATCTTGTGGAAAGGACGACCGGTGTTCACCGGGTACGAGCCT
