>Addgene plasmid #141706 | TFORF0800 | depositor partial sequence | sequence record 277256 | Barcode
CCGGTGTTCACCGGGTACGAGCCT
